>Addgene plasmid #63449 | pFusX4-40 | depositor partial sequence | sequence record 105416 | pFusX4_GCT
AGTCTTAAGCGTCTCCCCTGACCCCGGACCAAGTGGTGGCTATCGCCAGCAACAATGGCGGCAAGCAAGC
GCTCGAAACGGTGCAGCGGCTGTTGCCGGTGCTGTGCCAGGACCATGGCCTGACTCCGGACCAAGTGGTG
GCTATCGCCAGCCACGATGGCGGCAAGCAAGCGCTCGAAACGGTGCAGCGGCTGTTGCCGGTGCTGTGCC
AGGACCATGGCCTGACCCCGGACCAAGTGGTGGCTATCGCCAGCAACGGTGGCGGCAAGCAAGCGCTCGA
AACGGTGCAGCGGCTGTTGCCGGTGCTGTGCCAGGACCATGGCCGAGACGTC
