>Addgene plasmid #63449 | pFusX4-40 | depositor partial sequence | sequence record 105417 | FusX4
CGTCTCCCCTGACCCCGGACCAAGTGGTGGCTATCGAGACCGGCGCCGCTACGGGCGCGTCCCATTCGCC
ATTCAGGCTGCGCAACTGTTGGGAAGGGCGATCGGTGCGGGCTCTTCGCTATTACGCCAGCTGGCGAAAG
GGGGATGTGCTGCAAGGCGATTAAGTTGGGAACGCCAGGGTTTTCCCAGTCACGACGTTGTAAAACGACG
GCCAGTGAGCGCGCGTAATCGACTCACTATAGGGCGAATTGGGTACCGGGCCCCCCCTCGAGGTCCTCCA
GCTTTTGTTCCCTTTAGTGAGGGTTAATTGCGCGCTTGGCGTAATCATGGTCATAGCTGTTTCCTGTGTG
AAATTGTTATCCGCTCACAATTCCACACAACATACGAGCCGGAAGCATAAAGTGTAAAGCCTGGGGTGCC
TAATGAGTGAGCTAACTCACATTAATTGCGTTGCGCTCACTGCCCGCTTTCCACCGGTGGTCTCTGGCGG
CAAGCAAGCGCTCGAAACGGTGCAGCGGCTGTTGCCGGTGCTGTGCCAGGACCATGGCCGAGACGTCTAG
ACCAGCCAGGACAGAAATGCCTCGACTTCGCTGCTACCCAAGGTTGCCGGGTGACGCACACCGTGGAAAC
GGATGAAGGCACGAACCCAGTGGACATAAGCCTGTTCGGTTCGTAAGCTGTAATGCAAGTAGCGTATGCG
CTCACGCAACTGGTCCAGAACCTTGACCGAACGCAGCGGTGGTAACGGCGCAGTGGCGGTTTTCATGGCT
TGTTATGACTGTTTTTTTGGGGTACAGTCTATGCCTCGGGCATCCAAGCAGCAAGCGCGTTACGCCGTGG
GTCGATGTTTGATGTTATGGAGCAGCAACGATGTTACGCAGCAGGGCAGTCGCCCTAAAACAAAGTTAAA
CATTATGAGGGAAGCGGTGATCGCCGAAGTATCGACTCAACTATCAGAGGTAGTTGGCGTCATCGAGCGC
CATCTCGAACCGACGTTGCTGGCCGTACATTTGTACGGCTCCGCAGTGGATGGCGGCCTGAAGCCACACA
GTGATATTGATTTGCTGGTTACGGTGACCGTAAGGCTTGATGAAACAACGCGGCGAGCTTTGATCAACGA
CCTTTTGGAAACTTCGGCTTCCCCTGGAGAGAGCGAGATTCTCCGCGCTGTAGAAGTCACCATTGTTGTG
CACGACGACATCATTCCGTGGCGTTATCCAGCTAAGCGCGAACTGCAATTTGGAGAATGGCAGCGCAATG
ACATTCTTGCAGGTATCTTCGAGCCAGCCACGATCGACATTGATCTGGCTATCTTGCTGACAAAAGCAAG
AGAACATAGCGTTGCCTTGGTAGGTCCAGCGGCGGAGGAACTCTTTGATCCGGTTCCTGAACAGGATCTA
TTTGAGGCGCTAAATGAAACCTTAACGCTATGGAACTCGCCGCCCGACTGGGCTGGCGATGAGCGAAATG
TAGTGCTTACGTTGTCCCGCATTTGGTACAGCGCAGTAACCGGCAAAATCGCGCCGAAGGATGTCGCTGC
CGACTGGGCAATGGAGCGCCTGCCGGCCCAGTATCAGCCCGTCATACTTGAAGCTAGACAGGCTTATCTT
GGACAAGAAGAAGATCGCTTGGCCTCGCGCGCAGATCAGTTGGAAGAATTTGTCCACTACGTGAAAGGCG
AGATCACCAAGGTAGTCGGCAAATAACCCTCGAGCCACCCATGACCAAAATCCCTTAACGTGAGTTACGC
GTCGTTCCACTGAGCGTCAGACCCCGTAGAAAAGATCAAAGGATCTTCTTGAGATCCTTTTTTTCTGCGC
GTAATCTGCTGCTTGCAAACAAAAAAACCACCGCTACCAGCGGTGGTTTGTTTGCCGGATCAAGAGCTAC
CAACTCTTTTTCCGAAGGTAACTGGCTTCAGCAGAGCGCAGATACCAAATACTGTCCTTCTAGTGTAGCC
GTAGTTAGGCCACCACTTCAAGAACTCTGTAGCACCGCCTACATACCTCGCTCTGCTAATCCTGTTACCA
GTGGCTGCTGCCAGTGGCGATAAGTCGTGTCTTACCGGGTTGGACTCAAGACGATAGTTACCGGATAAGG
CGCAGCGGTCGGGCTGAACGGGGGGTTCGTGCACACAGCCCAGCTTGGAGCGAACGACCTACACCGAACT
GAGATACCTACAGCGTGAGCATTGAGAAAGCGCCACGCTTCCCGAAGGGAGAAAGGCGGACAGGTATCCG
GTAAGCGGCAGGGTCGGAACAGGAGAGCGCACGAGGGAGCTTCCAGGGGGAAACGCCTGGTATCTTTATA
GTCCTGTCGGGTTTCGCCACCTCTGACTTGAGCGTCGATTTTTGTGATGCTCGTCAGGGGGGCGGAGCCT
ATGGAAAAACGCCAGCAACGCGGCCTTTTTACGGTTCCTGGCCTTTTGCTGGCCTTTTGCTCACATGTTC
TTTCCTGCGTTATCCCCTGATTCTGTGGATAACCGTATTACCGCCTTTGAGTGAGCTGATACCGCTCGCC
GCAGCCGAACGACCGAGCGCAGCGAGTCAGTGAGCGAGGAAGCGGAAGAGCGCCCAATACGCAAACCGCC
TCTCCCCGCGCGTTGGCCGATTCATTAATGCAGCTGGCACGACAGGTTTCCCGACTGGAAAGCGGGCAGT
GAGCGCAACGCAATTAATACGCGTACCGCTAGCCAGGAAGAGTTTGTAGAAACGCAAAAAGGCCATCCGT
CAGGATGGCCTTCTGCTTAGTTTGATGCCTGGCAGTTTATGGCGGGCGTCCTGCCCGCCACCCTCCGGGC
CGTTGCTTCACAACGTTCAAATCCGCTCCCGGCGGATTTGTCCTACTCAGGAGAGCGTTCACCGACAAAC
AACAGATAAAACGAAAGGCCCAGTCTTCCGACTGAGCCTTTCGTTTTATTTGATGCCTGGCAGTTCCCTA
CTCTCGCGTTAACGCTAGCATGGATGTTTTCCCAGTCACGACGTTGTAAAACGACGGCCAGTCTTAAG
