>Addgene plasmid #63449 | pFusX4-40 | addgene partial sequence | sequence record 116227 | pCR8_R1 5'-cgaaccgaacaggcttatgt-3'
GGTGTGCGTCACCCGGCAACCTTGGGTAGCAGCGAAGTCGAGGCATTTCTGTCCTGGCTGGTCTAGACGT
CTCGGCCATGGTCCTGGCACAGCACCGGCAACAGCCGCTGCACCGTTTCGAGCGCTTGCTTGCCGCCACC
GTTGCTGGCGATAGCCACCACTTGGTCCGGGGTCAGGCCATGGTCCTGGCACAGCACCGGCAACAGCCGC
TGCACCGTTTCGAGCGCTTGCTTGCCGCCATCGTGGCTGGCGATAGCCACCACTTGGTCCGGAGTCAGGC
CATGGTCCTGGCACAGCACCGGCAACAGCCGCTGCACCGTTTCGAGCGCTTGCTTGCCGCCATTGTTGCT
GGCGATAGCCACCACTTGGTCCGGGGTCAGGGGAGACGCTTAAGACTGGCCGTCGTTTTACAACGTCGTG
ACTGGGAAAACATCCATGCTAGCGTTAACGCGAGAGTAGGGAACTGCCAGGCATCAAATAAAACGAAAGG
CTCAGTCGGAAGACTGGGCCTTTCGTTTTATCTGTTGTTTGTCGGTGAACGCTCTCCTGAGTAGGACAAA
TCCGCCGGGAGCGGATTTGAACGTTGTGAAGCAACGGCCCGGAGGGTGGCGGGCAGGACGCCCGCCATAA
ACTGCCAGGCATCAAACTAAGCAGAAGGCCATCCTGACGGATGGCCTTTTT
