[The description below was written by a language model from this plasmid's Addgene catalogue record.]
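Description:
pFusX4-40 is a library component plasmid from the FusX TALE assembly system, a set of pre-built intermediates designed to let a full TALE repeat array be put together in a single Golden Gate-style reaction. It is built on the FusX4 backbone (about 3 kb without the insert), is classed as a TALEN-type vector, and is propagated in standard E. coli cloning strains as a high-copy plasmid under spectinomycin selection. The record does not include a feature table, so the origin of replication and other backbone elements are not stated. The listed sequencing primers carry pCR8-style names, which hints at a related backbone, though the record does not confirm this.

The insert is a synthetic trimer of TALE repeats carrying the repeat variable diresidues NN, HD and NG, also named X4_GCT. Under the usual TALE code these RVDs recognise G, C and T respectively, so this module specifies the triplet GCT. The "X4" position means it supplies RVDs 10 to 12 of the final array. The trimer was cloned into the backbone through BsaI sites that were destroyed in the process. As a pure cloning intermediate, the plasmid is not recorded as carrying a promoter, nuclease domain or eukaryotic expression elements.

In use, a researcher picks the plasmid from each positional library whose triplet matches the desired target sequence, and combines these with a receiver vector to generate a complete custom TALEN or other TALE fusion for genome editing. pFusX4-40 is the choice when positions 10 to 12 of the target read GCT.
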