Addgene plasmid #63449: pFusX4-40
Purpose: Encodes RVD positions 10-12 in TALEN assembly
Depositing lab: Stephen Ekker. Depositing organization: Mayo Foundation for Medical Education and Research. Publication: FusX: A rapid one-step TALE assembly system for genome science. Ma AC, McNulty MS, Tanya PL, Jarryd CM, Martinez-Galvez G, Argue DP, Lee HB, Urban MD, Bullard CE, Blackburn PR, Man TK, Clark KJ, Ekker SC. Hum Gene Ther. 2016 Jun;27(6):451-63. doi: 10.1089/hum.2015.172 PubMed 26854857.
Backbone
  Vector backbone: FusX4
  Backbone size w/o insert (bp): 3008
  Vector type: TALEN
Growth in bacteria
  Bacterial resistance: Spectinomycin, 50 μg/mL
  Growth temperature: 37°C
  Growth strain: DH5alpha
  Copy number: High Copy
Gene/Insert
  Gene/Insert name: NN HD NG (alt name: X4_GCT)
  Species: Synthetic
  Mutation: none
  Cloning method: Restriction Enzyme; 5′ cloning site BsaI (destroyed during cloning); 3′ cloning site BsaI (destroyed during cloning)
  Sequencing primers: 5′ pCR8_F1; 3′ pCR8_R1
Terms and licenses: Academic/Nonprofit Terms; Industry Terms: Not Available to Industry
How to cite: pFusX4-40 was a gift from Stephen Ekker (Addgene plasmid # 63449 ; http://n2t.net/addgene:63449 ; RRID:Addgene_63449)
